>Addgene plasmid #84212 | pAcUW21-hvmeh1 | depositor partial sequence | sequence record 163478 | insert
ATGGGATTCCTTGTAAAAGCGGTGCTGGTTGCCGCCCTGGGCGTGACGGCATGGTTTGTCCTCAAGTGCT
CGAAACCTCACACCATCCCCCACTTCGATAGCGAAGAGTGGTGGGGACCAAAAGAGCTGAAAGAAACTAA
ACAAGACCAGAGCATCAGGCCGTTCAAGATCAAATTCGACGAGGAAATGATAAAAGACCTAAAATACCGC
TTAAAGAACCATCGTAAGTTCACGCCGCCTCTAGAAGGAGTTGCCTTTGAGTATGGGTTCAATACTGCTC
AACTGGACTCCTGGCTGACCTACTGGGCTGATAAGTACAACTTCAGCGAACGCGAGGCTTTCCTCAACAA
GTTCCCTCACTTCAAAACTAAGATCCAAGGCTTGGATGTACATTTTATCAGGGTTAAGCCACAGGTCCCC
AAAGATGTGGAAGTAATCCCGCTCCTCATGATACATGGGTGGCCAGGGTCTGTGCGAGAGTTTTACGAAG
CGATCCCTCCGCTCACGCGCCAGACACCAGGATACAACTTCGTCTTTGAGCTGATTATGCCCAGCATACC
TGGCTACGGTTTCTCTGATCCTGCAGCAAGACCCGGCCTTGGATTACCCGAAGTGAGTGTGATCTTCAAG
AACCTGATGAACAGGCTTGGATACAAGAAGTTCTATGTGCAAGGAGGCGATTGGGGCGCAGCCATCGTGT
CTACCATGTCTACCTTATTCCCTGAGGACATTTTGGGATCTCATTCCAATATGATGGTCACTCAGAACAC
CTGTGCAATGCTGAGGTGGTTCCTGGGTTCGTTCTTCCCTTCACTGGTAGTTGAAGACCATCTTGCGGAT
AGACTGTACCCTCTGTCCAAAATGTTTGCTCATTTTATGGAAGAGTTTGGTTACATGCATATTCAAGCTA
CTAAACCTGATACCGTTGGCGTTCCTCTCAACGACTCCCCTGCCGGTCTACTCGCCTACATCCTGGAGAA
GTTCTCCACCTGGACCAAGAACGAGTACAAGCACAAACCAGACGGTGGTCTCGGCTCCAGGTTCACGAAA
GACCAGCTCATCGACAACCTCATGATCTACTGGTCTACTAGTTCTATTACTACATCTATGAGATTCTATG
CTGAGAACATGGGAGATAGAGTTAGGTCTCTTGCATTAGATCAAATCACCACACCAGTGCCATCATGGGC
TCTCCAGGCGAAAGAAGAGCTATTCTACCAGCCTCCTAGTATCCTGAAGACGAAGTTCGTCAACCTCCTA
GGCAACACGGTCCTGGATGATGGAGGCCATTTCCTGGCTTTCGAACTGCCTGAGGTTTTGTCAGCTGATG
TGTTCAAGGCAATCAAAGTATTCAGAGAGTGGCATGACAAGAATAAGAAAACTGAACTGTGA
