>Addgene plasmid #84212 | pAcUW21-hvmeh1 | addgene partial sequence | sequence record 165534 | p2Bac-F 5'-ggacctttaattcaacccaacac-3'
TTATTATCAAATCATTTGTATATTAATTAAAATACTATACTGTAAATTACATTTTATTTACAATCACAGA
TCTATGGGATTCCTTGTAAAAGCGGTGCTGGTTGCCGCCCTGGGCGTGACGGCATGGTTTGTCCTCAAGT
GCTCGAAACCTCACACCATCCCCCACTTCGATAGCGAAGAGTGGTGGGGACCAAAAGAGCTGAAAGAAAC
TAAACAAGACCAGAGCATCAGGCCGTTCAAGATCAAATTCGACGAGGAAATGATAAAAGACCTAAAATAC
CGCTTAAAGAACCATCGTAAGTTCACGCCGCCTCTAGAAGGAGTTGCCTTTGAGTATGGGTTCAATACTG
CTCAACTGGACTCCTGGCTGACCTACTGGGCTGATAAGTACAACTTCAGCGAACGCGAGGCTTTCCTCAA
CAAGTTCCCTCACTTCAAAACTAAGATCCAAGGCTTGGATGTACATTTTATCAGGGTTAAGCCACAGGTC
CCCAAAGATGTGGAAGTAATCCCGCTCCTCATGATACATGGGTGGCCAGGGTCTGTGCGAGAGTTTTACG
AAGCGATCCCTCCGCTCACGCGCCAGACACCAGGATACAACTTCGTCTTTGAGCTGATTATGCCCAGCAT
ACCTGGCTACGGTTTCTCTGATCCTGCAGCAAGACCCGGCCTTGGATTACCCGAAGTGAGTGTGATCTTC
AAGAACCTGATGAACAGGCTTGGATACAAGAAGTTCTATGTGCAAGGAGGCGATTGGGGCGCAGCCATCG
TGTCTACCATGTCTACCTTATTCCCTGAGGACATTTTGGGATCTCATTCCAATATGATGGTCACTCAGAA
CACCTGTGCAATGCTGAGGTGGTTCCTGGGTTCGTTCTTCCCTTCACTGGTAGTTGAAGACCATCTTGCG
GATAGACTGTACCCTCTGTCCAAAATGTTTGCTCATTTTATGGAAGAGTTTGGTTACATGCATATTCAAG
CTACTAAACCTGA
