>Addgene plasmid #84212 | pAcUW21-hvmeh1 | addgene partial sequence | sequence record 165536 | M13-Rev 5'-CAGGAAACAGCTATGACC-3'
CCTTCCTCCGTGTGGCCGAACACGTCGAGCGGGTGGTCGATGACCAGCGGCGTGCCGCACGCGACGCACA
AGTATCTGTACACCGAATGATCGTCGGGCGAAGGCACGTCGGCCTCCAAGTGGCAATATTGGCAAATTCG
AAAATATATACAGTTGGGTTGTTTGCGCATATCTATCGTGGCGTTGGGCATGTACGTCCGAACGTTGATT
TGCATGCAAGCCGAAATTAAATCATTGCGATTAGTGCGATTAAAACGTTGTACATCCTCGCTTTTAATCA
TGCCGTCGATTAAATCGCGCAATCGAGTCAAGTGATCAAAGTGTGGAATAATGTTTTCTTTGTATTCCCG
AGTCAAGCGCAGCGCGTATTTTAACAAACTAGCCATCTTGTAAGTTAGTTTCATTTAATGCAACTTTATC
CAATAATATATTATGTATCGCACGTCAAGAATTAACAATGCGCCCGTTGTCGCATCTCAACACGACTATG
ATAGAGATCAAATAAAGCGCGAATTAAATAGCTTGCGACGCAACGTGCACGATCTGTGCACGCGTTCCGG
CACGAGCTTTGATTGTAATAAGTTTTTACGAAGCGATGACATGACCCCCGTAGTGACAACGATCACGCCC
AAAAGAACTGCCGACTACAAAATTACCGAGTATGTCGGTGACGTTAAAACTATTAAGCCATCCAATCGAC
CGTTAGTCGAATCAGGACCGCTGGTGCGAGAAGCCGCGAAGTATGGCGAATGCATCGTATAACGTGTGGA
GTCCGCTCATTAGAGCGTCATGTTTAGACAAGAAAGCTACATATTTAATTGATCCCGATGATTTTATTGA
TAAATTGACCCTAACTCCATACACGGTATTCTACAATGGCGGGGTTTTGG
