[The description below was written by a language model from this plasmid's Addgene catalogue record.]
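Description:
pAcUW21-hvmeh1 is a baculovirus transfer vector built on the commercial pAcUW21 backbone and classified as an insect expression plasmid. It is propagated in E. coli under ampicillin selection; the record lists the copy number as unknown and does not include a feature table, so the origin of replication and the viral flanking sequences of the backbone are not itemised here.

The insert is meh1, the coding sequence for a microsomal epoxide hydrolase from the moth Heliothis virescens (tobacco budworm). It was placed between BglII and EcoRI sites, both of which remain intact, so the insert can be excised or exchanged with the same enzymes. Expression is driven by the p10 promoter, a very late baculovirus promoter that becomes highly active in the final phase of infection and is commonly used to obtain strong production of foreign proteins in insect cells. No epitope tags, fusion partners or reporters are recorded.

As a transfer vector, the plasmid does not itself produce virus. It is intended to be introduced into insect cells together with baculovirus genomic DNA, so that recombination moves the p10-driven meh1 cassette into the viral genome. The resulting recombinant baculovirus can then be used to infect insect cells and express the enzyme. The associated work concerns the cloning and characterisation of this epoxide hydrolase, consistent with use of the construct to generate recombinant protein for biochemical study.
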