Addgene plasmid #84212: pAcUW21-hvmeh1
Purpose: baculovirus transfer vector containing hvmeh1 coding sequence from Heliothis virescent
Depositing lab: Bruce Hammock. Depositing organization: University of California, Davis. Publication: Cloning and characterization of a microsomal epoxide hydrolase from Heliothis virescens. Kamita SG, Yamamoto K, Dadala MM, Pha K, Morisseau C, Escaich A, Hammock BD. Insect Biochem Mol Biol. 2013 Mar;43(3):219-28. doi: 10.1016/j.ibmb.2012.12.002. Epub 2012 Dec 28. PubMed 23276675.
Backbone
  Vector backbone: pAcUW21
  Backbone manufacturer: BD
  Vector type: Insect Expression
Growth in bacteria
  Bacterial resistance: Ampicillin, 100 μg/mL
  Growth temperature: 37°C
  Growth strain: DH5alpha
  Copy number: Unknown
Gene/Insert
  Gene/Insert name: meh1 (alt name: microsomal epoxide hydrolase)
  Species: Heliothis virescens
  GenBank ID: JX681816
  Promoter: p10
  Cloning method: Restriction Enzyme; 5′ cloning site BglII (not destroyed); 3′ cloning site EcoRI (not destroyed)
  Sequencing primers: 5′ p2Bac-F
Terms and licenses: Academic/Nonprofit Terms; Industry Terms: Not Available to Industry
How to cite: pAcUW21-hvmeh1 was a gift from Bruce Hammock (Addgene plasmid # 84212 ; http://n2t.net/addgene:84212 ; RRID:Addgene_84212)
